Addgene plasmid #108042: BMR1_02g02691-bio-His
Purpose: Expresses enzymatically monobiotinylated full-length BMR1_02g02691 ectodomain with no N-linked glycans upon cotransfection with BirA in mammalian cells. Contains a C-terminal rat Cd4 d3+4 tag.
Depositing lab: Gavin Wright. Depositing organization: Wellcome Sanger Institute. Publication: A library of recombinant Babesia microti cell surface and secreted proteins for diagnostics discovery and reverse vaccinology. Elton CM, Rodriguez M, Ben Mamoun C, Lobo CA, Wright GJ. Int J Parasitol. 2019 Feb;49(2):115-125. doi: 10.1016/j.ijpara.2018.10.003. Epub 2018 Oct 24. PubMed 30367868.
Backbone
  Vector backbone: pTT3
  Backbone manufacturer: Yves Durocher
  Backbone size w/o insert (bp): 6670
  Modifications to backbone: Addition of CD4, biotinylation sequence, 6xhis tags
  Vector type: Mammalian Expression
Growth in bacteria
  Bacterial resistance: Ampicillin, 100 μg/mL
  Growth temperature: 37°C
  Growth strain: DH5alpha
  Copy number: High Copy
Gene/Insert
  Gene/Insert name: BMR1_02g02691
  Species: B. microti
  Insert size (bp): 3951
  Mutation: all potential N-linked glycosylation sites (N-X-S/T, where X is not proline) were systematically removed by substituting alanine for serine/threonine at these sites.
  Promoter: CMV
  Tag / fusion protein: ratCD4d3+4,biotinylation sequence, 6xHis (C terminal on backbone)
  Cloning method: Restriction Enzyme; 5′ cloning site NotI (not destroyed); 3′ cloning site AscI (not destroyed)
  Sequencing primers: 5′ CMV-F; 3′ EBVori-F (5'-CCACTCAGTGTTGGCAAATG-3')
Resource information
  A portion of this plasmid was derived from a plasmid made by: Made by gene synthesis. pTT3 was obtained from Yves Durocher, National Research Council of Canada
Terms and licenses: Academic/Nonprofit Terms; Industry Terms: Not Available to Industry
How to cite: BMR1_02g02691-bio-His was a gift from Gavin Wright (Addgene plasmid # 108042 ; http://n2t.net/addgene:108042 ; RRID:Addgene_108042)
