[The description below was written by a language model from this plasmid's Addgene catalogue record and pLannotate feature annotations shown in this document.]
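Description:
BMR1_02g02691-bio-His is a mammalian expression plasmid built on a modified pTT3 backbone and designed to produce a soluble, secreted form of a Babesia microti protein in transfected mammalian cells. It is propagated in E. coli at high copy through a ColE1/pUC-type origin with ampicillin selection (AmpR). The backbone also carries an Epstein-Barr virus oriP fragment, which supports episomal maintenance in cells that supply EBNA1. Short lac and tet promoter remnants annotated near the bacterial origin appear to be backbone leftovers with no role in the expression cassette.

Expression is driven by the CMV immediate-early enhancer and promoter, followed by adenovirus-derived leader and splice elements and a chimeric intron fragment. The hit to adenoviral terminal protein on the opposite strand most likely reflects this leader region rather than a real coding sequence. A mouse immunoglobulin heavy chain signal sequence fragment directs the product into the secretory pathway. The roughly 3.95 kb insert, made by gene synthesis and cloned between retained NotI and AscI sites, encodes the full-length BMR1_02g02691 ectodomain. All potential N-linked glycosylation sequons in it were removed by replacing the serine or threonine with alanine, so the parasite protein is not aberrantly glycosylated in the mammalian host. The insert is fused at its C terminus to rat Cd4 domains 3 and 4, a biotinylation peptide and a 6xHis tag, and the transcript ends at a rabbit β-globin polyadenylation signal. The feature table annotates the Cd4 segment but not the biotinylation sequence or His tag.

Cotransfection with BirA yields enzymatically monobiotinylated protein that can be captured on streptavidin or purified through the His tag. The plasmid belongs to a library of recombinant B. microti cell surface and secreted proteins made for diagnostics discovery and reverse vaccinology.
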