Features (pLannotate 1.2.2; 18 found; start..end, strand, type, name):
      7..386     +  enhancer       CMV enhancer: human cytomegalovirus immediate early enhancer
    388..587     +  promoter       CMV promoter: human cytomegalovirus (CMV) immediate early promoter
    655..693     +  misc_feature   Ad SA (fragment): adenovirus major late transcript splice acceptor (Friedrich and Soriano, 1991)
    726..935     -  CDS            PTP (fragment): TERM_ADE02 - Experimental evidence at protein level: Swiss-Prot protein existence level 1. Protein covalently bound to the viral DNA that acts as a primer for viral genomic replication by DNA strand displacement. Assembles on the viral origin of replication in an initiation complex with viral polymerase, DBP, host NFIA and host POU2F1/OCT1. During initiation, the polymerase covalently couples the first dCTP with Ser- 580 of pTP. The terminal protein stimulates the template activity over 20 fold compared to protein-free templates. Neo-synthesized viral genomes are linked to two preterminal prot
    966..1055    +  intron         chimeric intron (fragment): chimera between introns from adenovirus and immunoglobulin heavy chain genes
   1074..1120    +  CDS            IgH signal sequence (fragment): signal sequence from the mouse immunoglobulin heavy chain variable region
   5121..5693    +  CDS            Cd4 (fragment): CD4_RAT - Experimental evidence at protein level: Swiss-Prot protein existence level 1. Integral membrane glycoprotein that plays an essential role in the immune response and serves multiple functions in responses against both external and internal offenses. In T-cells, functions primarily as a coreceptor for MHC class II molecule:peptide complex. The antigens presented by class II peptides are derived from extracellular proteins while class I peptides are derived from cytosolic proteins. Interacts simultaneously with the T-cell receptor (TCR) and the MHC class II presented by antigen presenti
   5853..5908    +  polyA_signal   β-globin poly(A) signal: rabbit β-globin polyadenylation signal (Gil and Proudfoot, 1987)
   6422..8103    -  rep_origin     oriP (fragment): Epstein-Barr virus oriP replication origin (Yates et al., 2000)
   8230..8334    +  promoter       AmpR promoter: bla
   8335..9195    +  CDS            AmpR: β-lactamase; bla; confers resistance to ampicillin, carbenicillin, and related antibiotics
   9366..9954    +  rep_origin     ori: high-copy-number ColE1/pMB1/pBR322/pUC origin of replication
  10137..10229   +  CDS            lacI (fragment): lac repressor; lacI; The lac repressor binds to the lac operator to inhibit transcription in E. coli. This inhibition can be relieved by adding lactose or isopropyl-β-D-thiogalactopyranoside (IPTG).
  10242..10263   +  protein_bind   CAP binding site: CAP binding activates transcription in the presence of cAMP. E. coli catabolite activator protein
  10278..10308   +  promoter       lac promoter: promoter for the E. coli lac operon
  10316..10332   +  protein_bind   lac operator: The lac repressor binds to the lac operator to inhibit transcription in E. coli. This inhibition can be relieved by adding lactose or isopropyl-β-D-thiogalactopyranoside (IPTG). lac repressor encoded by lacI
  10402..10418   +  promoter       tet promoter (fragment): E. coli promoter for tetracycline efflux protein gene
  10428..10453   -  CDS            bla(M) (fragment): β-lactamase lacking the signal sequence; bla(M); allows cytosolic expression of β-lactamase
>Addgene plasmid #108042 | BMR1_02g02691-bio-His | addgene full sequence | sequence record 210248 | Addgene NGS Result
CATGTTGACATTGATTATTGACTAGTTATTAATAGTAATCAATTACGGGGTCATTAGTTCATAGCCCATA
TATGGAGTTCCGCGTTACATAACTTACGGTAAATGGCCCGCCTGGCTGACCGCCCAACGACCCCCGCCCA
TTGACGTCAATAATGACGTATGTTCCCATAGTAACGCCAATAGGGACTTTCCATTGACGTCAATGGGTGG
AGTATTTACGGTAAACTGCCCACTTGGCAGTACATCAAGTGTATCATATGCCAAGTCCGCCCCCTATTGA
CGTCAATGACGGTAAATGGCCCGCCTGGCATTATGCCCAGTACATGACCTTACGGGACTTTCCTACTTGG
CAGTACATCTACGTATTAGTCATCGCTATTACCATGGTGATGCGGTTTTGGCAGTACACCAATGGGCGTG
GATAGCGGTTTGACTCACGGGGATTTCCAAGTCTCCACCCCATTGACGTCAATGGGAGTTTGTTTTGGCA
CCAAAATCAACGGGACTTTCCAAAATGTCGTAATAACCCCGCCCCGTTGACGCAAATGGGCGGTAGGCGT
GTACGGTGGGAGGTCTATATAAGCAGAGCTCGTTTAGTGAACCGTCAGATCCTCACTCTCTTCCGCATCG
CTGTCTGCGAGGGCCAGCTGTTGGGCTCGCGGTTGAGGACAAACTCTTCGCGGTCTTTCCAGTACTCTTG
GATCGGAAACCCGTCGGCCTCCGAACGGTACTCCGCCACCGAGGGACCTGAGCGAGTCCGCATCGACCGG
ATCGGAAAACCTCTCGAGAAAGGCGTCTAACCAGTCACAGTCGCAAGGTAGGCTGAGCACCGTGGCGGGC
GGCAGCGGGTGGCGGTCGGGGTTGTTTCTGGCGGAGGTGCTGCTGATGATGTAATTAAAGTAGGCGGTCT
TGAGACGGCGGATGGTCGAGGTGAGGTGTGGCAGGCTTGAGATCCAGCTGTTGGGGTGAGTACTCCCTCT
CAAAAGCGGGCATTACTTCTGCGCTAAGATTGTCAGTTTCCAAAAACGAGGAGGATTTGATATTCACCTG
GCCCGATCTGGCCATACACTTGAGTGACAATGACATCCACTTTGCCTTTCTCTCCACAGGTGTCCACTCC
CAGGTCCAAGTTTGCCACCATGGAGTTTCAGACCCAGGTACTCATGTCCCTGCTGCTCTGCATGTCTGGT
GCGGCCGCCATCGACATCTGGACCGAGTTCGACATGGCCCTGAGCTACCGGACCAGCCGGATCCTGAACA
ACGTGATCCTGAGCTTCCTGTACGACAGCAAGAGCAGCCTGCTGATCGACAAGCTGAACCTGGCCTACGG
CATCTTCCTGCCCGTGGACAAGACCGAGTACATCCCCAGCGAGAACAGCTGCCCCGAGCTGGAACAGAGC
TACATCAGCCTGATCAAGAAAATCATGCGGATCCCCATCCTGGACCACGGCACCCAGTTTGAACTGGAAC
TCGAGCGGGTGTCCATGAAGCTGCTGAGCAAGACCTGCAGCAACGACGGCCTGCAGTGCCAGCGGAACGA
GGATGGCCTGAACGGCGACGTGTCCGCCAACACCCAGCTGAAAGAGATGGAACAGGCCCAGATCGTGAAC
CTGCTGGTGTCCGAGCTGTGCAATATCGCCGAACTGGCCAACAGCTACTGGGACTCTGAGCTGGACGAGT
TTACCAACTCCTTCCTGTCCAACCTGGGCTACAAGGGCCGGCACATCAGCAAGATCCACAAGAACTGCCT
GTACAACTCCGCCGACGGACTGAACAAGCGGCAGCGGATGGACTTCCACAAGTACTTCGACCACGAGATC
AAAAAGAGCCAGATCTTCATCCTCGAGCTGAATCAGAAGATCAAAGAGTTCAGCAACAGCCCCAAGAAGT
ACCGGCTGAACACCGCCGACTTCAATACCGCCTTCCTGAAGCACTTCCCCCACGAGTACTACAGCTTTCT
GGAATGGCTGACACTGTACGAGTACCTCGAGAAGTTCAAGAACGACCTCATCCAGGAAATCAACCTCAAC
ACCAACTTCGACAAGGGGGACGTGGAAAGCGCCATCAAGTTCATCAGCGGCGAGATCATCTCCGGCGACT
TCGTGAAGATCATCAAGAACCGGCGGATCGACGATAAGATCTACAAGGTGCTGCACGTGCGGAAAGAGAC
ACTGCCCAACCTGTTCAACAAGATGGCCAGCAAACAGGTGTTCCTGCAGGACAGCGAGACAGGCAAGCGG
CTGCAGATCGAGAGCAATCTGCTGATTCGGACCATGGATATCGCCTGCGTGTACCGGAATATCCAGCTCA
AGTTCTTCAAAGAGCTGGCCATCACCAAGTACAGCTACCTCATTAAGAAAGCCTACATGAAGTCCAACGT
GAACTGCAAGTTCGGCGACATCCTGCTGTCCACCATCATCTCTATGCTGAATGGCGACTCCAAGCTCAAG
AACATTGCCCTCGAGCACGTGATCTCTGCCATCGAGATTCTGAACTACGCCCTGCGGTTCAACGAGTTCC
CTGGCGGCTTCGATAACGACCTGAAGATGCCCAACAACATCAACGTGCAGGGCCTGACCACCCCCAATCT
GATGAAGTGCGGCAGCCCCCTGCTCATCCTGATCATTAACCGGTACAATAGCCTGACCGGCAAGTTCCCC
GACTACCAGAATTGCGCCCTGAAGTCCGTGGGCGGCGATATCGGCAAGTGCGAGCCCGTGTCTACCAAGA
TCAACAGCTTCGAAGTGTGGAAGAAAGCTTTCGAGGTGTCCTTCTCCAACAATATCCTGGATCTGTCCTT
CGACGACAAGAGCATCTCCTTTTGGAACTCCGCTATCAAGTCCAGCAGAACCGACGACGCCAGCATTGTG
CAGGGATACGCCGAGTGCGATATCAAGTGCCTGAACTCCCTGCTGCTGAACAAAGGCACCAAGAACAATA
TTGTGTTCGATATCCTCGGCCAGATGAGCTGGCACCTGAGCAGCGATATGATGCTGCTGGATAAGCTGAT
TGCCAAGTTCTACAGCATGATCAGCATCCAGACCAGCTCCATCAAGAGCTACGGCGAGACAAACGTGGCC
GCCGAAGTGTCCAATCGGCTGAAGTACAGAACCTGCGACAACGGCTGCTACACCTACGAGCCCGACAGCG
TCCTGCTGGGCTGCTTCCGGTGGCTGGAAAACAAGGCCAACCACGTGCAGAAAATCCCCCTGATGAACTA
CTACTACCTGGCCCTGTCCATCCACAGCCGGTTCACCGAAATCCTGAATACCTACAAGAATTTCAACCCC
GGCAAGCTGTCCAAGAAATTCACCAGAAGCGTGATCCATAAGTACTATAAGTTCCACTCCATCTACATCC
ACACCAAGTTTATGCCCCCCCAGAACTACCCTCTGGCCAGCTACGTCCTGCAGATTGTGTTTTTCCTGAA
CGACTATCTCGAGAACTACAAGTCCAATGGCATCAACGGCTTCCCTAAGAACTTCAACGAACTCGCCAAA
GCCGCCGAGCCCTCCAGCCTGTCCTCCGTGAACAAACTGCGGAACTTCATCAATGTGCTGCGGAAGTACG
CCATTGAGTTCATCTTCCGGTTCATTTCTAACAACAACAAAATCAAGAAGGACGGCGTCGTCGGCTACAT
TAAGTATAAGATGGTCAAGCTGGGCGGCATTTCCAAGCTGTTCAGATCCGTGATCAACGATGGCAACAAC
GCCAATCTGGAATACGGCAGCCTGGCCGTGGCCACCGTGCTGTCCTGGGCCCTGAATGGACAGGAAATTG
TCCCCAAGCACGATAGCAAGCAGTGGAAGCCCTATGTGTCTAACCTCTTCAGCTCCAACATCCCCCAGTA
TCGGAAGTATTTCTTCTACATGATCCTCAACAATGCCAAGAGCCCCGACCAGGTGGCCTGGGACATGATC
TCCGAGAAATGCAAGATTAACAACCCCAAGGCCGTGAAGAGAAACCTGCTCAACGTCCTGACCGCCAAAA
ACAACATTCTGCTGGTCGTGGATATGGCCAAAGAGATCGTCGAAAACTGTAACAACGCTAACTACGACAT
CGAGACAAGCCGGCTGTTTACCGAGTCCAACTGCCACTACCTGAAGCTGGATGCCATTAAGCACATCAAA
TTCAACGATATGAAGATCGGCAACTTCATTAAGTCCATTCTCAACAACGGCATCAAAAACCGCATCGGAA
AGACCAACGTGGTGGAATGCGACTGGTTTTACGATATCGAGTATTATAAGCTGGTGCAGAAGAAAGTCTC
CAGCGACAAAGAGGACTACGTCAACCTGAACCTCATCAAAACCATCAAGCTCAGCTTCGGGTACAAAGAA
TTCGAGTATGAGTACGTGCCCCGGGACGTGTTCATCACCGGGGTGTACGATTACTACTCCCTCCTGTTCG
ACAATCTGGGCAACTGCAACAAGGCAAACGAGATTGTGGACGCCAAGTGCCAGTACGAGATCCTGATTAA
GGATTCCAAGAAGCAGATCCTGCTCCAGCAGGTCTACGACGGCAAGGTGTACGTGCTGAAGCGGCCTATC
CAGACAAAGTACAAGTTTGGCAGAGTGTTTCTGACCGAGGACACCCTGAACCGGCTGCTCATTAGCTCTA
TCGAGATCCCCGAGTGCAACGGCAAATGCAACGTGGACGACTTCCGGAAAGTGATTCTGGACAACCTCCT
GATGGACGGACTCGAGGCCCCCATCATTAAGCCCCGGTCCATCGACGAGAGCTATATCCACTCCCTGAAC
GTGCTGGACTTCAACAGCGCCATTTTCGAGCTGTACCACGTGAAGGACATCGTGTCCGGGGAGACAATCA
CCATCGATGACGTGAAGCAGCAGAGGGACGTGCTCGTGTGCGCCGACGATGACTTCTACCACAACAACAT
CGATATTGAGAGCATCAAATACGGGGAGAACGTGGGAGGACTCATGAAGTACCCCGCCTTCGGATACAAG
TTCCTCAAGAAGTACAACGCAAAGCACATGCGGAACGGCTACGGCTACTTCCTCGTGAATCTCCTGCCTG
ACCTGAGCGAGTCTTGTAACAATGCTGGCATCATCGTGGACCCCGTGGAAACTAAGACCAAAAAGATCGC
CCAGGTCGCCATTAACGTCAACGGCGCGCCGTCGACCTCCATCACGGCCTATAAGAGTGAGGGGGAGTCA
GCGGAGTTCTCCTTCCCACTCAACCTTGGAGAGGAAAGCCTGCAGGGAGAGTTGAGATGGAAGGCAGAGA
AGGCTCCTTCTTCCCAGTCCTGGATCACCTTCTCCCTAAAGAACCAAAAGGTGTCTGTGCAGAAGTCTAC
TAGCAACCCCAAGTTCCAGCTGTCCGAAACGCTCCCACTCACCCTTCAGATACCCCAGGTCTCCCTTCAG
TTTGCTGGTTCTGGCAACCTGACCCTGACTCTGGACAGAGGGATACTGTATCAGGAAGTGAACCTGGTGG
TGATGAAAGTGACTCAGCCCGACAGCAACACTTTGACCTGTGAGGTGATGGGACCCACCTCACCCAAGAT
GAGACTGATCTTGAAGCAGGAGAATCAGGAGGCCAGGGTCTCCAGGCAGGAGAAAGTGATTCAAGTGCAG
GCCCCTGAAGCAGGGGTGTGGCAATGTCTACTGAGTGAAGGTGAAGAGGTCAAGATGGACTCCAAGATCC
AGGTTTTATCCAAAGGGTTGAATTCCGGCAGCCTGCACCACATCCTGGACGCCCAGAAGATGCTGTGGAA
CCACAGGGACAGGAACCTGCCTCCTCTGGCCCCTCTGGGCCCCCACCACCATCACCACCATTGAGTCTAG
ACACGTGATTAATTAAGGATCCCCCGACCTCGACCTCTGGCTAATAAAGGAAATTTATTTTCATTGCAAT
AGTGTGTTGGAATTTTTTGTGTCTCTCACTCGGAAGGACATATGGGAGGGCAAATCATTTGGTCGAGATC
CCTCGGAGATCTCTAGCTAGAGGATCGATCCCCGCCCCGGACGAACTAAACCTGACTACGACATCTCTGC
CCCTTCTTCGCGGGGCAGTGCATGTAATCCCTTCAGTTGGTTGGTACAACTTGCCAACTGGGCCCTGTTC
CACATGTGACACGGGGGGGGACCAAACACAAAGGGGTTCTCTGACTGTAGTTGACATCCTTATAAATGGA
TGTGCACATTTGCCAACACTGAGTGGCTTTCATCCTGGAGCAGACTTTGCAGTCTGTGGACTGCAACACA
ACATTGCCTTTATGTGTAACTCTTGGCTGAAGCTCTTACACCAATGCTGGGGGACATGTACCTCCCAGGG
GCCCAGGAAGACTACGGGAGGCTACACCAACGTCAATCAGAGGGGCCTGTGTAGCTACCGATAAGCGGAC
CCTCAAGAGGGCATTAGCAATAGTGTTTATAAGGCCCCCTTGTTAACCCTAAACGGGTAGCATATGCTTC
CCGGGTAGTAGTATATACTATCCAGACTAACCCTAATTCAATAGCATATGTTACCCAACGGGAAGCATAT
GCTATCGAATTAGGGTTAGTAAAAGGGTCCTAAGGAACAGCGATATCTCCCACCCCATGAGCTGTCACGG
TTTTATTTACATGGGGTCAGGATTCCACGAGGGTAGTGAACCATTTTAGTCACAAGGGCAGTGGCTGAAG
ATCAAGGAGCGGGCAGTGAACTCTCCTGAATCTTCGCCTGCTTCTTCATTCTCCTTCGTTTAGCTAATAG
AATAACTGCTGAGTTGTGAACAGTAAGGTGTATGTGAGGTGCTCGAAAACAAGGTTTCAGGTGACGCCCC
CAGAATAAAATTTGGACGGGGGGTTCAGTGGTGGCATTGTGCTATGACACCAATATAACCCTCACAAACC
CCTTGGGCAATAAATACTAGTGTAGGAATGAAACATTCTGAATATCTTTAACAATAGAAATCCATGGGGT
GGGGACAAGCCGTAAAGACTGGATGTCCATCTCACACGAATTTATGGCTATGGGCAACACATAATCCTAG
TGCAATATGATACTGGGGTTATTAAGATGTGTCCCAGGCAGGGACCAAGACAGGTGAACCATGTTGTTAC
ACTCTATTTGTAACAAGGGGAAAGAGAGTGGACGCCGACAGCAGCGGACTCCACTGGTTGTCTCTAACAC
CCCCGAAAATTAAACGGGGCTCCACGCCAATGGGGCCCATAAACAAAGACAAGTGGCCACTCTTTTTTTT
GAAATTGTGGAGTGGGGGCACGCGTCAGCCCCCACACGCCGCCCTGCGGTTTTGGACTGTAAAATAAGGG
TGTAATAACTTGGCTGATTGTAACCCCGCTAACCACTGCGGTCAAACCACTTGCCCACAAAACCACTAAT
GGCACCCCGGGGAATACCTGCATAAGTAGGTGGGCGGGCCAAGATAGGGGCGCGATTGCTGCGATCTGGA
GGACAAATTACACACACTTGCGCCTGAGCGCCAAGCACAGGGTTGTTGGTCCTCATATTCACGAGGTCGC
TGAGAGCACGGTGGGCTAATGTTGCCATGGGTAGCATATACTACCCAAATATCTGGATAGCATATGCTAT
CCTAATCTATATCTGGGTAGCATAGGCTATCCTAATCTATATCTGGGTAGCATATGCTATCCTAATCTAT
ATCTGGGTAGTATATGCTATCCTAATTTATATCTGGGTAGCATAGGCTATCCTAATCTATATCTGGGTAG
CATATGCTATCCTAATCTATATCTGGGTAGTATATGCTATCCTAATCTGTATCCGGGTAGCATATGCTAT
CCTAATAGAGATTAGGGTAGTATATGCTATCCTAATTTATATCTGGGTAGCATATACTACCCAAATATCT
GGATAGCATATGCTATCCTAATCTATATCTGGGTAGCATATGCTATCCTAATCTATATCTGGGTAGCATA
GGCTATCCTAATCTATATCTGGGTAGCATATGCTATCCTAATCTATATCTGGGTAGTATATGCTATCCTA
ATTTATATCTGGGTAGCATAGGCTATCCTAATCTATATCTGGGTAGCATATGCTATCCTAATCTATATCT
GGGTAGTATATGCTATCCTAATCTGTATCCGGGTAGCATATGCTATCCTCATGATAAGCTGTCAAACATG
AGAATTTTCTTGAAGACGAAAGGGCCTCGTGATACGCCTATTTTTATAGGTTAATGTCATGATAATAATG
GTTTCTTAGACGTCAGGTGGCACTTTTCGGGGAAATGTGCGCGGAACCCCTATTTGTTTATTTTTCTAAA
TACATTCAAATATGTATCCGCTCATGAGACAATAACCCTGATAAATGCTTCAATAATATTGAAAAAGGAA
GAGTATGAGTATTCAACATTTCCGTGTCGCCCTTATTCCCTTTTTTGCGGCATTTTGCCTTCCTGTTTTT
GCTCACCCAGAAACGCTGGTGAAAGTAAAAGATGCTGAAGATCAGTTGGGTGCACGAGTGGGTTACATCG
AACTGGATCTCAACAGCGGTAAGATCCTTGAGAGTTTTCGCCCCGAAGAACGTTTTCCAATGATGAGCAC
TTTTAAAGTTCTGCTATGTGGCGCGGTATTATCCCGTGTTGACGCCGGGCAAGAGCAACTCGGTCGCCGC
ATACACTATTCTCAGAATGACTTGGTTGAGTACTCACCAGTCACAGAAAAGCATCTTACGGATGGCATGA
CAGTAAGAGAATTATGCAGTGCTGCCATAACCATGAGTGATAACACTGCGGCCAACTTACTTCTGACAAC
GATCGGAGGACCGAAGGAGCTAACCGCTTTTTTGCACAACATGGGGGATCATGTAACTCGCCTTGATCGT
TGGGAACCGGAGCTGAATGAAGCCATACCAAACGACGAGCGTGACACCACGATGCCTGCAGCAATGGCAA
CAACGTTGCGCAAACTATTAACTGGCGAACTACTTACTCTAGCTTCCCGGCAACAATTAATAGACTGGAT
GGAGGCGGATAAAGTTGCAGGACCACTTCTGCGCTCGGCCCTTCCGGCTGGCTGGTTTATTGCTGATAAA
TCTGGAGCCGGTGAGCGTGGGTCTCGCGGTATCATTGCAGCACTGGGGCCAGATGGTAAGCCCTCCCGTA
TCGTAGTTATCTACACGACGGGGAGTCAGGCAACTATGGATGAACGAAATAGACAGATCGCTGAGATAGG
TGCCTCACTGATTAAGCATTGGTAACTGTCAGACCAAGTTTACTCATATATACTTTAGATTGATTTAAAA
CTTCATTTTTAATTTAAAAGGATCTAGGTGAAGATCCTTTTTGATAATCTCATGACCAAAATCCCTTAAC
GTGAGTTTTCGTTCCACTGAGCGTCAGACCCCGTAGAAAAGATCAAAGGATCTTCTTGAGATCCTTTTTT
TCTGCGCGTAATCTGCTGCTTGCAAACAAAAAAACCACCGCTACCAGCGGTGGTTTGTTTGCCGGATCAA
GAGCTACCAACTCTTTTTCCGAAGGTAACTGGCTTCAGCAGAGCGCAGATACCAAATACTGTTCTTCTAG
TGTAGCCGTAGTTAGGCCACCACTTCAAGAACTCTGTAGCACCGCCTACATACCTCGCTCTGCTAATCCT
GTTACCAGTGGCTGCTGCCAGTGGCGATAAGTCGTGTCTTACCGGGTTGGACTCAAGACGATAGTTACCG
GATAAGGCGCAGCGGTCGGGCTGAACGGGGGGTTCGTGCACACAGCCCAGCTTGGAGCGAACGACCTACA
CCGAACTGAGATACCTACAGCGTGAGCTATGAGAAAGCGCCACGCTTCCCGAAGGGAGAAAGGCGGACAG
GTATCCGGTAAGCGGCAGGGTCGGAACAGGAGAGCGCACGAGGGAGCTTCCAGGGGGAAACGCCTGGTAT
CTTTATAGTCCTGTCGGGTTTCGCCACCTCTGACTTGAGCGTCGATTTTTGTGATGCTCGTCAGGGGGGC
GGAGCCTATGGAAAAACGCCAGCAACGCGGCCTTTTTACGGTTCCTGGCCTTTTGCTGGCCTTTTGCTCA
CATGTTCTTTCCTGCGTTATCCCCTGATTCTGTGGATAACCGTATTACCGCCTTTGAGTGAGCTGATACC
GCTCGCCGCAGCCGAACGACCGAGCGCAGCGAGTCAGTGAGCGAGGAAGCGGAAGAGCGCCCAATACGCA
AACCGCCTCTCCCCGCGCGTTGGCCGATTCATTAATGCAGCTGGCACGACAGGTTTCCCGACTGGAAAGC
GGGCAGTGAGCGCAACGCAATTAATGTGAGTTAGCTCACTCATTAGGCACCCCAGGCTTTACACTTTATG
CTTCCGGCTCGTATGTTGTGTGGAATTGTGAGCGGATAACAATTTCACACAGGAAACAGCTATGACCATG
ATTACGCCAAGCTCTAGCTAGAGGTCGACCAATTCTCATGTTTGACAGCTTATCATCGCAGATCCGGGCA
ACGTTGTTGCCATTGCTGCAGGCGCAGAACTGGTAGGTATGGAAGATCTATACATTGAATCAATATTGGC
AATTAGCCATATTAGTCATTGGTTATATAGCATAAATCAATATTGGCTATTGGCCATTGCATACGTTGTA
TCTATATCATAATATGTACATTTATATTGGCTCATGTCCAATATGACCGC
